>Addgene plasmid #139242 | pPD1154 pLink 4 | addgene full sequence | sequence record 325049 | Addgene NGS Result
GACGGATCGGGAGATCTCCCGATCCCCTATGGTGCACTCTCAGTACAATCTGCTCTGATGCCGCATAGTT
AAGCCAGTATCTGCTCCCTGCTTGTGTGTTGGAGGTCGCTGAGTAGTGCGCGAGCAAAATTTAAGCTACA
ACAAGGCAAGGCTTGACCGACAATTGGAAGACAACAGAGAGGATGCACATGTGACCGAGGGATTGTCTTC
GCATGCTGGGGATGCGGTGGGCTCTATGGCTTCTGAGGCGGAAAGAACCAGCTGGGGCTCTAGGGGGTAT
CCCC
[124 nt withheld, positions 285-408]
C
[91 nt withheld, positions 410-500]
A
[49 nt withheld, positions 502-550]
CCTTTGACGTTGGAGTCCACGTTCTTT
[37 nt withheld, positions 578-614]
ACCCTATCTCGGTCTATTCTTTTGATTTATAAGGGATTTTGCCGATTTCGGCCTATTGGTTAAAAAATGA
GCTGATTTAACAAAAATTTAACGCGAATTAATTCTGTGGAATGTGTGTCAGTTAGGCTCAATTAGTCAGC
AACCATAGTCCCGCCCCTAACTCCGCCCATCCCGCCCCTAACTCCGCCCAGTTCCGCCCATTCTCCGCCC
CATGGCTGACTAATTTTTTTTATTTATGCAGAGGCCGAGGCCGCCTCTGCCTCTGAGCTATTCCAGAAGT
AGTGAGGAGGCTTTTTTGGAGGCCTAGGCTTTTGCAAAAAGCTCCCGGGAGCTTGTATATCCATTTTCGG
AGGTTGGGCTTCGGAATCGTTTTCCGGGACGCCGGCTGGATGATCCTCCAGCGCGGGGATCTCATGCTGG
AGTTCTTCGCCCACCCCAACTTGTTTATTGCAGCTTATAATGGTTACAAATAAAGCAATAGCATCACAAA
TTTCACAAATAAAGCATTTTTTTCACTGCATTCTAGTTGTGGTTTGTCCAAACTCATCAATGTATCTTAT
CATGTCTGTATACCGTCGACCTCTAGCTAGAGCTTGGCGTAATCATGGTCATAGCTGTTTCCTGTGTGAA
ATTGTTATCCGCTCACAATTCCACACAACATACGAGCCGGAAGCATAAAGTGTAAAGCCTGGGGTGCCTA
ATGAGTGAGCTAACTCACATTAATTGCGTTGCGCTCACTGCCCGCTTTCCAGTCGGGAAACCTGTCGTGC
CAGCTGCATTAATGAATCGGCCAACGCGCGGGGAGAGGCGGTTTGCGTATTGGGCGCTCTTCCGCTTCCT
CGCTCACTGACTCGCTGCGCTCGGTCGTTCGGCTGCGGCGAGCGGTATCAGCTCACTCAAAGGCGGTAAT
ACGGTTATCCACAGAATCAGGGGATAACGCAGGAAAGAACATGTGAGCAAAAGGCCAGCAAAAGGCCAGG
AACCGTAAAAAGGCCGCGTTGCTGGCGTTTTTCCATAGGCTCCGCCCCCCTGACGAGCATCACAAAAATC
GACGCTCAAGTCAGAGGTGGCGAAACCCGACAGGACTATAAAGATACCAGGCGTTTCCCCCTGGAAGCTC
CCTCGTGCGCTCTCCTGTTCCGACCCTGCCGCTTACCGGATACCTGTCCGCCTTTCTCCCTTCGGGAAGC
GTGGCGCTTTCTCATAGCTCACGCTGTAGGTATCTCAGTTCGGTGTAGGTCGTTCGCTCCAAGCTGGGCT
GTGTGCACGAACCCCCCGTTCAGCCCGACCGCTGCGCCTTATCCGGTAACTATCGTCTTGAGTCCAACCC
GGTAAGACACGACTTATCGCCACTGGCAGCAGCCACTGGTAACAGGATTAGCAGAGCGAGGTATGTAGGC
GGTGCTACAGAGTTCTTGAAGTGGTGGCCTAACTACGGCTACACTAGAAGAACAGTATTTGGTATCTGCG
CTCTGCTGAAGCCAGTTACCTTCGGAAAAAGAGTTGGTAGCTCTTGATCCGGCAAACAAACCACCGCTGG
TAGCGGTGGTTTTTTTGTTTGCAAGCAGCAGATTACGCGCAGAAAAAAAGGATCTCAAGAAGATCCTTTG
ATCTTTTCTACGGGGTCTGACGCTCAGTGGAACGAAAACTCACGTTAAGGGATTTTGGTCATGAGATTAT
CAAAAAGGATCTTCACCTAGATCCTTTTAAATTAAAAATGAAGTTTTAAATCAATCTAAAGTATATATGA
GTAAACTTGGTCTGACAGTTACCAATGCTTAATCAGTGAGGCACCTATCTCAGCGATCTGTCTATTTCGT
TCATCCATAGTTGCCTGACTCCCCGTCGTGTAGATAACTACGATACGGGAGGGCTTACCATCTGGCCCCA
GTGCTGCAATGATACCGCGAGATCCACGCTCACCGGCTCCAGATTTATCAGCAATAAACCAGCCAGCCGG
AAGGGCCGAGCGCAGAAGTGGTCCTGCAACTTTATCCGCCTCCATCCAGTCTATTAATTGTTGCCGGGAA
GCTAGAGTAAGTAGTTCGCCAGTTAATAGTTTGCGCAACGTTGTTGCCATTGCTACAGGCATCGTGGTGT
CACGCTCGTCGTTTGGTATGGCTTCATTCAGCTCCGGTTCCCAACGATCAAGGCGAGTTACATGATCCCC
CATGTTGTGCAAAAAAGCGGTTAGCTCCTTCGGTCCTCCGATCGTTGTCAGAAGTAAGTTGGCCGCAGTG
TTATCACTCATGGTTATGGCAGCACTGCATAATTCTCTTACTGTCATGCCATCCGTAAGATGCTTTTCTG
TGACTGGTGAGTACTCAACCAAGTCATTCTGAGAATAGTGTATGCGGCGACCGAGTTGCTCTTGCCCGGC
GTCAATACGGGATAATACCGCGCCACATAGCAGAACTTTAAAAGTGCTCATCATTGGAAAACGTTCTTCG
GGGCGAAAACTCTCAAGGATCTTACCGCTGTTGAGATCCAGTTCGATGTAACCCACTCGTGCACCCAACT
GATCTTCAGCATCTTTTACTTTCACCAGCGTTTCTGGGTGAGCAAAAACAGGAAGGCAAAATGCCGCAAA
AAAGGGAATAAGGGCGACACGGAAATGTTGAATACTCATACTCTTCCTTTTTCAATATTATTGAAGCATT
TATCAGGGTTATTGTCTCATGAGCGGATACATATTTGAATGTATTTAGAAAAATAAACAAATAGGGGTTC
CGCGCACATTTCCCCGAAAAGTGCCACCTGACGTC
Features (pLannotate 1.2.2; 15 found; start..end, strand, type, name):
     28..80      -  misc_feature   bom (fragment): basis of mobility region from pBR322
    211..239     +  polyA_signal   bGH poly(A) signal (fragment): bovine growth hormone polyadenylation signal
    243..264     +  promoter       SV40 promoter (fragment): SV40 enhancer and early promoter
    285..713     +  rep_origin     f1 ori (sequence partly withheld): f1 bacteriophage origin of replication; arrow indicates direction of (+) strand synthesis
    718..740     +  promoter       SV40 promoter (fragment): SV40 enhancer and early promoter
    741..932     +  promoter       SV40 promoter: SV40 early promoter
    959..1057    +  CDS            ble (fragment): BLE_KLEPN - Experimental evidence at protein level: Swiss-Prot protein existence level 1. Binding protein with a strong affinity to the bleomycin family of antibiotics. Binds to CL990; an antimitotic-antibiotic compound. From Klebsiella pneumoniae.
   1052..1173    +  polyA_signal   SV40 poly(A) signal: SV40 polyadenylation signal
   1246..1262    -  protein_bind   lac operator: The lac repressor binds to the lac operator to inhibit transcription in E. coli. This inhibition can be relieved by adding lactose or isopropyl-β-D-thiogalactopyranoside (IPTG). lac repressor encoded by lacI
   1270..1300    -  promoter       lac promoter: promoter for the E. coli lac operon
   1315..1336    -  protein_bind   CAP binding site: CAP binding activates transcription in the presence of cAMP. E. coli catabolite activator protein
   1349..1441    -  CDS            lacI (fragment): lac repressor; lacI; The lac repressor binds to the lac operator to inhibit transcription in E. coli. This inhibition can be relieved by adding lactose or isopropyl-β-D-thiogalactopyranoside (IPTG).
   1624..2212    -  rep_origin     ori: high-copy-number ColE1/pMB1/pBR322/pUC origin of replication
   2383..3243    -  CDS            AmpR: β-lactamase; bla; confers resistance to ampicillin, carbenicillin, and related antibiotics
   3244..3348    -  promoter       AmpR promoter: bla
