[The description below was written by a language model from this plasmid's Addgene catalogue record and pLannotate feature annotations shown in this document.]
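Description:
pPD1154 pLink 4 is a small (about 3.4 kb) synthetic-biology part plasmid built on the pPD005 pcDNA Golden Gate backbone. Its role is to hold "Linker4", a synthetic linker used when assembling genetic circuits composed of four transcription units (TUs). The linker is flanked on both sides by BpiI sites that are recorded as not destroyed. BpiI is a type IIS enzyme, so the linker can presumably be released with defined overhangs and joined with transcription-unit modules in a Golden Gate-style multi-part assembly. The record does not describe the linker's composition or its overhangs, and the automated annotation does not mark it as a feature.

The plasmid is propagated in E. coli through a high-copy ColE1/pUC-type origin and is selected with ampicillin via the β-lactamase gene and its own promoter. The remaining annotations are mostly leftovers of the pcDNA-derived backbone. These include an f1 phage origin, an SV40 early promoter followed by only a short fragment of a bleomycin-family resistance gene and an SV40 polyadenylation signal, a fragment of the bGH poly(A) signal, a bom fragment, and a lac promoter/operator/CAP site region next to a lacI fragment. The mammalian selection cassette appears truncated, and no intact mammalian expression unit or complete coding sequence other than AmpR is annotated. This fits a plasmid that serves as a cloning intermediate supplying a connector piece rather than as an expression vector. Its recorded use is limited to supplying the linker for four-TU circuit assemblies within this Golden Gate toolkit.
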