Addgene plasmid #139242: pPD1154 pLink 4
Purpose: Vector that holds the linker for circuits with 4 TUs
Depositing lab: Joshua Leonard. Depositing organization: Northwestern University.
Backbone
  Vector backbone: pPD005 pcDNA Golden Gate
  Vector type: Synthetic Biology
Growth in bacteria
  Bacterial resistance: Ampicillin, 100 μg/mL
  Growth temperature: 37°C
  Growth strain: DH5alpha
  Copy number: High Copy
Gene/Insert
  Gene/Insert name: Linker4
  Species: Synthetic
  Cloning method: Restriction Enzyme; 5′ cloning site BpiI (not destroyed); 3′ cloning site BpiI (not destroyed)
Terms and licenses: Academic/Nonprofit Terms; Industry Terms: Not Available to Industry
Depositor comments: Leonard Lab plasmid reference number: L1563
How to cite: pPD1154 pLink 4 was a gift from Joshua Leonard (Addgene plasmid # 139242 ; http://n2t.net/addgene:139242 ; RRID:Addgene_139242)
