>Addgene plasmid #139242 | pPD1154 pLink 4 | depositor partial sequence | sequence record 269324 | Linker4
CAGAGAGGATGCACATGTGACCGAGGGA
